Addgene plasmid #185075: KBB284
Purpose: RFA2-GFP fusion
Depositing lab: Ken Belanger. Depositing organization: Colgate University. Publication: The karyopherin Msn5/Kap142 requires Nup82 for nuclear export and performs a function distinct from translocation in RPA protein import. Belanger KD, Simmons LA, Roth JK, VanderPloeg KA, Lichten LB, Fahrenkrog B. J Biol Chem. 2004 Oct 15;279(42):43530-9. doi: 10.1074/jbc.M407641200. Epub 2004 Aug 4. PubMed 15294903.
Backbone
  Vector backbone: pRS316
  Vector type: Yeast Expression
  Selectable markers: URA3
Growth in bacteria
  Bacterial resistance: Ampicillin, 100 μg/mL
  Growth temperature: 37°C
  Growth strain: DH5alpha
  Copy number: High Copy
Gene/Insert
  Gene/Insert name: RFA2
  Species: S. cerevisiae (budding yeast)
  Tag / fusion protein: GFP (C terminal on insert)
  Cloning method: Restriction Enzyme; 5′ cloning site unknown (unknown if destroyed)
Terms and licenses: Academic/Nonprofit Terms; Industry Terms: Not Available to Industry
How to cite: KBB284 was a gift from Ken Belanger (Addgene plasmid # 185075 ; http://n2t.net/addgene:185075 ; RRID:Addgene_185075)
