[The description below was written by a language model from this plasmid's Addgene catalogue record and pLannotate feature annotations shown in this document.]
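Description:
KBB284 is a yeast expression plasmid built on pRS316, a yeast–E. coli shuttle vector, and carries a fusion of the Saccharomyces cerevisiae RFA2 gene to GFP. In bacteria it replicates from a high-copy ColE1/pUC-type origin and is selected with ampicillin through the β-lactamase gene. In yeast it is maintained through a CEN6/ARS element, which gives stable, centromere-based low-copy inheritance, and is selected by the URA3 marker under its own promoter. URA3 complements uracil auxotrophy and can be counterselected with 5-fluoroorotic acid. An f1 origin and the pBluescript-derived lac promoter/lacZα region, with flanking T3 and T7 promoters, remain from the backbone.

The insert sits within the polylinker. The RFA2 open reading frame, which encodes a subunit of the single-stranded-DNA-binding replication protein A (RPA) complex, is followed closely by the coding sequence for the S65T variant of Aequorea victoria GFP, placing the fluorescent tag at the C terminus. The record does not name a promoter. However, several hundred base pairs of yeast sequence lie upstream of RFA2, including a fragment of the EMW1 gene on the opposite strand, which suggests, without establishing, that the fusion is driven by native RFA2 upstream sequence. Downstream of GFP are short annotated remnants (a T7 gene 10-derived fragment, a T7 terminator and a tetracycline-resistance fragment), most likely carried over from the GFP source vector; no yeast terminator is annotated. The stated purpose is simply an RFA2-GFP fusion. The associated publication concerns karyopherin-mediated nuclear transport and RPA protein import, consistent with use as a live-cell reporter of Rfa2 localisation in yeast.
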