Features (pLannotate 1.2.2; 25 found; start..end, strand, type, name):
    398..490     +  CDS            lacI (fragment): lac repressor; lacI; The lac repressor binds to the lac operator to inhibit transcription in E. coli. This inhibition can be relieved by adding lactose or isopropyl-β-D-thiogalactopyranoside (IPTG).
    503..524     +  protein_bind   CAP binding site: CAP binding activates transcription in the presence of cAMP. E. coli catabolite activator protein
    539..569     +  promoter       lac promoter: promoter for the E. coli lac operon
    577..593     +  protein_bind   lac operator: The lac repressor binds to the lac operator to inhibit transcription in E. coli. This inhibition can be relieved by adding lactose or isopropyl-β-D-thiogalactopyranoside (IPTG). lac repressor encoded by lacI
    638..656     +  promoter       T3 promoter: promoter for bacteriophage T3 RNA polymerase
    668..727     -  misc_feature   MCS (fragment): pBluescript multiple cloning site
    719..970     -  CDS            EMW1 (fragment): EMW1_YEAST - Experimental evidence at protein level: Swiss-Prot protein existence level 1. Required for the maintenance of the cell wall integrity. From Saccharomyces cerevisiae (strain ATCC 204508 / S288c) (Baker's yeast).
   1352..2161    +  CDS            RFA2: RFA2_YEAST - Also known as BUF1. Experimental evidence at protein level: Swiss-Prot protein existence level 1. Binds to single-stranded sequences participating in DNA replication in addition to those mediating transcriptional repression (URS1) and activation (CAR1). Stimulates the activity of a cognate strand exchange protein (SEP1). It cooperates with T-AG and DNA topoisomerase I to unwind template DNA containing the simian virus 40 origin of DNA replication. From Saccharomyces cerevisiae (strain ATCC 204508 / S288c) (Baker's yeast).
   2183..2893    +  CDS            GFP (S65T): GFP (S65T) is a basic (constitutively fluorescent) green fluorescent protein published in 1995, derived from Aequorea victoria.
   2901..2950    +  CDS            SET1 (fragment): solubility-enhancement tag derived from T7 phage gene 10B
   2958..3005    +  terminator     T7 terminator: transcription terminator for bacteriophage T7 RNA polymerase
   3031..3179    -  CDS            TcR (fragment): tetracycline efflux protein; tet; confers resistance to tetracycline
   3176..3204    -  misc_feature   MCS (fragment): pBluescript multiple cloning site
   3213..3231    -  promoter       T7 promoter: promoter for bacteriophage T7 RNA polymerase
   3234..3391    +  CDS            lacZα (fragment): LacZα fragment of β-galactosidase; lacZ fragment
   3395..3823    +  rep_origin     f1 ori (sequence partly withheld): f1 bacteriophage origin of replication; arrow indicates direction of (+) strand synthesis
   3851..3902    -  misc_feature   bom (fragment): basis of mobility region from pBR322
   3981..4784    -  CDS            URA3: orotidine-5'-phosphate decarboxylase, required for uracil biosynthesis; S. cerevisiae URA3; yeast auxotrophic marker, counterselectable with 5-fluoroorotic acid (5-FOA)
   4785..5000    -  promoter       URA3 promoter: S. cerevisiae URA3
   5008..5057    -  misc_feature   bom (fragment): basis of mobility region from pBR322
   5159..5194    -  CDS            rop (fragment): Rop protein, which maintains plasmids at low copy number; rop
   5262..5765    -  misc_feature   CEN/ARS: S. cerevisiae CEN6 centromere fused to an autonomously replicating sequence
   5802..5906    +  promoter       AmpR promoter: bla
   5907..6767    +  CDS            AmpR: β-lactamase; bla; confers resistance to ampicillin, carbenicillin, and related antibiotics
   6938..215     +  rep_origin     ori (across the origin): high-copy-number ColE1/pMB1/pBR322/pUC origin of replication
>Addgene plasmid #185075 | KBB284 | addgene full sequence | sequence record 367436 | Addgene NGS Result
GATACCTACAGCGTGAGCTATGAGAAAGCGCCACGCTTCCCGAAGGGAGAAAGGCGGACAGGTATCCGGT
AAGCGGCAGGGTCGGAACAGGAGAGCGCACGAGGGAGCTTCCAGGGGGAAACGCCTGGTATCTTTATAGT
CCTGTCGGGTTTCGCCACCTCTGACTTGAGCGTCGATTTTTGTGATGCTCGTCAGGGGGGCGGAGCCTAT
GGAAAAACGCCAGCAACGCGGCCTTTTTACGGTTCCTGGCCTTTTGCTGGCCTTTTGCTCACATGTTCTT
TCCTGCGTTATCCCCTGATTCTGTGGATAACCGTATTACCGCCTTTGAGTGAGCTGATACCGCTCGCCGC
AGCCGAACGACCGAGCGCAGCGAGTCAGTGAGCGAGGAAGCGGAAGAGCGCCCAATACGCAAACCGCCTC
TCCCCGCGCGTTGGCCGATTCATTAATGCAGCTGGCACGACAGGTTTCCCGACTGGAAAGCGGGCAGTGA
GCGCAACGCAATTAATGTGAGTTAGCTCACTCATTAGGCACCCCAGGCTTTACACTTTATGCTTCCGGCT
CGTATGTTGTGTGGAATTGTGAGCGGATAACAATTTCACACAGGAAACAGCTATGACCATGATTACGCCA
AGCTCGAAATTAACCCTCACTAAAGGGAACAAAAGCTGGTACCGGGCCCCCCCTCGAGGTCGACGGTATC
GATAAGCTTGATATCGAATTCCTGCAGGCCCATTTTGAAAACCTCAACGTTAAGAAAGTCATTTAGAGCA
GCAATAACACTAGATGTGGATATTTCTCCCGAAATACTAATTTTTCCCTTAAATTTGTCCACAAATTGCT
GTACTAGCTGGTATGATTCACCACTGATGATATGTTCAGCCTTTTTCACATATGTCTGGTCGAAAGAACC
ACTTTTCAGAGATTCTACTTCTGCAGACAGCAATAATTTTGCATGCAATAACGTCTCCATAATTTTGCAA
CCACTAGTTTACTTTTTGCCTGGTCTGATAGCTTCTTTTTAGCAATTCCTTTGGCCTCGATGAGCTTCCA
TTTTCAATTTTCATCTTTTTTTTCACGATGCGAAGTTTCTTAGATAATTATCGCCATATACGAAACGCGT
TAGGAAACGCGTTCTTTCCTTTATAATAAGCAATATTATATCAACTTAAGGTGGAAGTAATGTGGCAAAA
TCGATAGCGACTATCTAGAACAGGCTAGTTTAAGCATATACATAATGGCAAGTATGTATTAGTGCTAGGA
ATTGGAGGATTTGCTCTTTTCTGCATCATTTTTTTTATTTTTATTGGCGAATGTTAAAATTACTAACAAT
GGATGGGATTCCAATACAGCCTATCAACCATATAACGAATATTCATCAGTAACGGGCGGTGGCTTTGAGA
ACTCTGAGTCCCGCCCAGGTAGTGGGGAGTCGGAAACTAACACTAGAGTTAACACCTTGACACCTGTGAC
GATCAAACAAATTCTAGAGTCCAAACAGGATATTCAGGACGGCCCCTTCGTTTCGCATAACCAAGAACTT
CATCACGTTTGTTTTGTAGGTGTGGTGAGAAACATTACAGACCATACTGCAAATATTTTTTTAACTATTG
AGGATGGAACTGGTCAAATAGAAGTGAGAAAATGGAGCGAAGATGCAAATGACTTGGCTGCCGGTAACGA
TGACTCTTCTGGTAAAGGTTATGGTTCGCAAGTCGCCCAACAATTTGAAATTGGCGGTTACGTAAAAGTT
TTTGGTGCTTTGAAAGAGTTTGGTGGTAAGAAAAATATACAGTATGCGGTGATTAAGCCCATAGATTCAT
TCAATGAAGTGTTGACGCATCACTTGGAAGTCATCAAATGTCATTCCATAGCCAGTGGAATGATGAAACA
ACCTTTGGAGAGTGCATCCAACAACAATGGGCAATCATTATTTGTCAAGGATGATAACGATACATCTTCC
GGCTCCAGTCCGTTACAAAGAATTCTAGAATTTTGTAAGAAGCAATGTGAGGGCAAAGACGCTAATTCAT
TCGCTGTTCCCATTCCATTGATCTCGCAATCCTTGAATTTGGATGAAACTACCGTCAGAAACTGCTGTAC
GACCTTGACTGACCAGGGTTTTATCTACCCAACTTTTGATGACAATAACTTCTTTGCCCTAGCTGCTGGA
TCCGCTGCTGCTAGCAAAGGAGAAGAACTCTTCACTGGAGTTGTCCCAATTCTTGTTGAATTAGATGGTG
ATGTTAATGGGCACAAATTTTCTGTCAGTGGAGAGGGTGAAGGTGATGCAACATACGGAAAACTTACCCT
TAAATTTATTTGCACTACTGGAAAACTACCTGTTCCATGGCCAACACTTGTCACTACTTTCACTTATGGT
GTTCAGTGCTTTTCAAGATACCCGGATCATATGAAACGGCATGACTTTTTCAAGAGTGCCATGCCCGAAG
GTTATGTACAGGAAAGAACTATATTTTTCAAAGATGACGGGAACTACAAGACACGTGCTGAAGTCAAGTT
TGAAGGTGATACCCTTGTTAATAGAATCGAGTTAAAAGGTATTGATTTTAAAGAAGATGGAAACATTCTT
GGGCACAAATTGGAATACAACTATAACTCACACAATGTATACATCATGGCAGACAAACAAAAGAATGGAA
TCAAAGCTAACTTCAAAATTAGACACAACATTGAAGATGGAAGCGTTCAACTAGCAGACCATTATCAACA
AAATACTCCAATTGGCGATGGCCCTGTCCTTTTACCAGACAACCATTACCTGTCCACACAATCTGCCCTT
TCGAAAGATCCCAACGAAAAGAGAGACCACATGGTCCTTCTTGAGTTTGTAACAGCTGCTGGGATTACAC
ATGGCATGGATGAACTATACAAAGGATCCGGCTGCTAACAAAGCCCGAAAGGAAGCTGAGTTGGCTGCTG
CCACCGCTGAGCAATAACTAGCATAACCCCTTGGGGCCTCTAAACGGGTCTTGAGGGGTTTTTTGCTGAA
AGGAGGAACTATATCCGGATATCCACAGGACGGGTGTGGTCGCCATGATCGCGTAGTCGATAGTGGCTCC
AAGTAGCGAAGCGAGCAGGACTGGGCGGCGGCCAAAGCGGTCGGACAGTGCTCCGAGAACGGGTGCGCAT
AGAAATTGCATCAACGCATATAGCGCTAGAGCGGCCGCCACCGCGGTGGAGCTCCAATTCGCCCTATAGT
GAGTCGTATTACAATTCACTGGCCGTCGTTTTACAACGTCGTGACTGGGAAAACCCTGGCGTTACCCAAC
TTAATCGCCTTGCAGCACATCCCCCTTTCGCCAGCTGGCGTAATAGCGAAGAGGCCCGCACCGATCGCCC
TTCCCAACAGTTGCGCAGCCTGAATGGCGAATGG
[124 nt withheld, positions 3395-3518]
C
[91 nt withheld, positions 3520-3610]
A
[49 nt withheld, positions 3612-3660]
CCTTTGACGTTGGAGTCCACGTTCTTT
[37 nt withheld, positions 3688-3724]
ACCCTATCTCGGTCTATTCTTTTGATTTATAAGGGATTTTGCCGATTTCGGCCTATTGGTTAAAAAATGA
GCTGATTTAACAAAAATTTAACGCGAATTTTAACAAAATATTAACGCTTACAATTTCCTGATGCGGTATT
TTCTCCTTACGCATCTGTGCGGTATTTCACACCGCATAGGGTAATAACTGATATAATTAAATTGAAGCTC
TAATTTGTGAGTTTAGTATACATGCATTTACTTATAATACAGTTTTTTAGTTTTGCTGGCCGCATCTTCT
CAAATATGCTTCCCAGCCTGCTTTTCTGTAACGTTCACCCTCTACCTTAGCATCCCTTCCCTTTGCAAAT
AGTCCTCTTCCAACAATAATAATGTCAGATCCTGTAGAGACCACATCATCCACGGTTCTATACTGTTGAC
CCAATGCGTCTCCCTTGTCATCTAAACCCACACCGGGTGTCATAATCAACCAATCGTAACCTTCATCTCT
TCCACCCATGTCTCTTTGAGCAATAAAGCCGATAACAAAATCTTTGTCGCTCTTCGCAATGTCAACAGTA
CCCTTAGTATATTCTCCAGTAGATAGGGAGCCCTTGCATGACAATTCTGCTAACATCAAAAGGCCTCTAG
GTTCCTTTGTTACTTCTTCTGCCGCCTGCTTCAAACCGCTAACAATACCTGGGCCCACCACACCGTGTGC
ATTCGTAATGTCTGCCCATTCTGCTATTCTGTATACACCCGCAGAGTACTGCAATTTGACTGTATTACCA
ATGTCAGCAAATTTTCTGTCTTCGAAGAGTAAAAAATTGTACTTGGCGGATAATGCCTTTAGCGGCTTAA
CTGTGCCCTCCATGGAAAAATCAGTCAAGATATCCACATGTGTTTTTAGTAAACAAATTTTGGGACCTAA
TGCTTCAACTAACTCCAGTAATTCCTTGGTGGTACGAACATCCAATGAAGCACACAAGTTTGTTTGCTTT
TCGTGCATGATATTAAATAGCTTGGCAGCAACAGGACTAGGATGAGTAGCAGCACGTTCCTTATATGTAG
CTTTCGACATGATTTATCTTCGTTTCCTGCAGGTTTTTGTTCTGTGCAGTTGGGTTAAGAATACTGGGCA
ATTTCATGTTTCTTCAACACTACATATGCGTATATATACCAATCTAAGTCTGTGCTCCTTCCTTCGTTCT
TCCTTCTGTTCGGAGATTACCGAATCAAAAAAATTTCAAGGAAACCGAAATCAAAAAAAAGAATAAAAAA
AAAATGATGAATTGAAAAGGTGGTATGGTGCACTCTCAGTACAATCTGCTCTGATGCCGCATAGTTAAGC
CAGCCCCGACACCCGCCAACACCCGCTGACGCGCCCTGACGGGCTTGTCTGCTCCCGGCATCCGCTTACA
GACAAGCTGTGACCGTCTCCGGGAGCTGCATGTGTCAGAGGTTTTCACCGTCATCACCGAAACGCGCGAG
ACGAAAGGGCCTCGTGATACGCCTATTTTTATAGGTTAATGTCATGATAATAATGGTTTCTTAGACGGAT
CGCTTGCCTGTAACTTACACGCGCCTCGTATCTTTTAATGATGGAATAATTTGGGAATTTACTCTGTGTT
TATTTATTTTTATGTTTTGTATTTGGATTTTAGAAAGTAAATAAAGAAGGTAGAAGAGTTACGGAATGAA
GAAAAAAAAATAAACAAAGGTTTAAAAAATTTCAACAAAAAGCGTACTTTACATATATATTTATTAGACA
AGAAAAGCAGATTAAATAGATATACATTCGATTAACGATAAGTAAAATGTAAAATCACAGGATTTTCGTG
TGTGGTCTTCTACACAGACAAGATGAAACAATTCGGCATTAATACCTGAGAGCAGGAAGAGCAAGATAAA
AGGTAGTATTTGTTGGCGATCCCCCTAGAGTCTTTTACATCTTCGGAAAACAAAAACTATTTTTTCTTTA
ATTTCTTTTTTTACTTTCTATTTTTAATTTATATATTTATATTAAAAAATTTAAATTATAATTATTTTTA
TAGCACGTGATGAAAAGGACCCAGGTGGCACTTTTCGGGGAAATGTGCGCGGAACCCCTATTTGTTTATT
TTTCTAAATACATTCAAATATGTATCCGCTCATGAGACAATAACCCTGATAAATGCTTCAATAATATTGA
AAAAGGAAGAGTATGAGTATTCAACATTTCCGTGTCGCCCTTATTCCCTTTTTTGCGGCATTTTGCCTTC
CTGTTTTTGCTCACCCAGAAACGCTGGTGAAAGTAAAAGATGCTGAAGATCAGTTGGGTGCACGAGTGGG
TTACATCGAACTGGATCTCAACAGCGGTAAGATCCTTGAGAGTTTTCGCCCCGAAGAACGTTTTCCAATG
ATGAGCACTTTTAAAGTTCTGCTATGTGGCGCGGTATTATCCCGTATTGACGCCGGGCAAGAGCAACTCG
GTCGCCGCATACACTATTCTCAGAATGACTTGGTTGAGTACTCACCAGTCACAGAAAAGCATCTTACGGA
TGGCATGACAGTAAGAGAATTATGCAGTGCTGCCATAACCATGAGTGATAACACTGCGGCCAACTTACTT
CTGACAACGATCGGAGGACCGAAGGAGCTAACCGCTTTTTTGCACAACATGGGGGATCATGTAACTCGCC
TTGATCGTTGGGAACCGGAGCTGAATGAAGCCATACCAAACGACGAGCGTGACACCACGATGCCTGTAGC
AATGGCAACAACGTTGCGCAAACTATTAACTGGCGAACTACTTACTCTAGCTTCCCGGCAACAATTAATA
GACTGGATGGAGGCGGATAAAGTTGCAGGACCACTTCTGCGCTCGGCCCTTCCGGCTGGCTGGTTTATTG
CTGATAAATCTGGAGCCGGTGAGCGTGGGTCTCGCGGTATCATTGCAGCACTGGGGCCAGATGGTAAGCC
CTCCCGTATCGTAGTTATCTACACGACGGGGAGTCAGGCAACTATGGATGAACGAAATAGACAGATCGCT
GAGATAGGTGCCTCACTGATTAAGCATTGGTAACTGTCAGACCAAGTTTACTCATATATACTTTAGATTG
ATTTAAAACTTCATTTTTAATTTAAAAGGATCTAGGTGAAGATCCTTTTTGATAATCTCATGACCAAAAT
CCCTTAACGTGAGTTTTCGTTCCACTGAGCGTCAGACCCCGTAGAAAAGATCAAAGGATCTTCTTGAGAT
CCTTTTTTTCTGCGCGTAATCTGCTGCTTGCAAACAAAAAAACCACCGCTACCAGCGGTGGTTTGTTTGC
CGGATCAAGAGCTACCAACTCTTTTTCCGAAGGTAACTGGCTTCAGCAGAGCGCAGATACCAAATACTGT
TCTTCTAGTGTAGCCGTAGTTAGGCCACCACTTCAAGAACTCTGTAGCACCGCCTACATACCTCGCTCTG
CTAATCCTGTTACCAGTGGCTGCTGCCAGTGGCGATAAGTCGTGTCTTACCGGGTTGGACTCAAGACGAT
AGTTACCGGATAAGGCGCAGCGGTCGGGCTGAACGGGGGGTTCGTGCACACAGCCCAGCTTGGAGCGAAC
GACCTACACCGAACTGA
